Addgene plasmid #22801: pQCXIZ (w298-1)
Purpose: (Empty Backbone)
Depositing lab: Eric Campeau. Depositing organization: University of Massachusetts, Worcester.
Backbone
  Vector backbone: pQCXI
  Backbone manufacturer: Clontech
  Backbone size (bp): 6809
  Vector type: Mammalian Expression, Retroviral, RNAi
  Selectable markers: Zeocin
Growth in bacteria
  Bacterial resistance: Ampicillin, 100 μg/mL
  Growth temperature: 37°C
  Growth strain: DH5alpha
  Growth instructions: TOP10F', 37oC
  Copy number: High Copy
Gene/Insert
  Gene/Insert name: Empty vector
  Cloning method: Restriction Enzyme; 5′ cloning site Not I (not destroyed); 3′ cloning site Eco RI (not destroyed)
  Sequencing primers: 5′ QCXIforw; 3′ n/a
Terms and licenses: Academic/Nonprofit Terms; Industry Terms: Not Available to Industry
How to cite: pQCXIZ (w298-1) was a gift from Eric Campeau (Addgene plasmid # 22801 ; http://n2t.net/addgene:22801 ; RRID:Addgene_22801)
