[The description below was written by a language model from this plasmid's Addgene catalogue record and pLannotate feature annotations shown in this document.]
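Description:
pQCXIZ (w298-1) is an empty, self-inactivating gammaretroviral expression vector of 6,809 bp, built on the Clontech pQCXI backbone and catalogued for mammalian expression, retroviral delivery and RNAi applications. In bacteria it is maintained as a high-copy plasmid through a ColE1/pUC-type origin and selected with ampicillin via the β-lactamase gene and its native promoter. Small fragments of rop and bom, and an SV40 enhancer/early promoter lying outside the viral region, are also annotated in the plasmid backbone.

The viral portion begins with a hybrid 5′ end in which the CMV immediate early enhancer and promoter are fused to a truncated murine sarcoma virus LTR, an arrangement that drives strong transcription of the genomic RNA in packaging cells. This is followed by the Ψ packaging signal and a truncated gag segment lacking its start codon, which together support encapsidation of the transcript. Because the 3′ LTR carries a U3 deletion, reverse transcription copies the defect to the 5′ LTR and the integrated provirus has no LTR promoter activity. Expression therefore depends on the internal CMV enhancer/promoter.

Downstream of that promoter sit the NotI and EcoRI cloning sites recorded for insert placement, then an EMCV IRES and the Sh ble (BleoR) coding sequence. A gene cloned here is transcribed on a single bicistronic message with the Zeocin resistance marker, so drug selection of transduced cells enriches for those expressing the insert. The plasmid carries no insert and serves as a starting backbone or empty-vector control. The record does not describe any dedicated shRNA cassette despite the RNAi classification.
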