Features (pLannotate 1.2.2; 21 found; start..end, strand, type, name):
    309..512     +  promoter       CMV promoter: human cytomegalovirus (CMV) immediate early promoter
    513..688     +  LTR            5' LTR (truncated): truncated long terminal repeat from Moloney murine sarcoma virus
    810..1084    +  misc_feature   MESV Ψ (fragment): packaging signal of murine embryonic stem cell virus
   1151..1567    +  CDS            gag (truncated): truncated Moloney murine leukemia virus (MMLV) gag gene lacking the start codon
   1604..1907    +  enhancer       CMV enhancer: human cytomegalovirus immediate early enhancer
   1980..1997    -  promoter       CMV promoter (fragment): human cytomegalovirus (CMV) immediate early promoter
   2060..2111    +  promoter       CMVd2 promoter: truncated human cytomegalovirus (CMV) immediate early promoter that yields moderately reduced expression relative to the full-length promoter
   2290..2862    +  misc_feature   IRES: internal ribosome entry site (IRES) of the encephalomyocarditis virus (EMCV)
   2868..2907    +  misc_feature   IRES (fragment): internal ribosome entry site (IRES) of the encephalomyocarditis virus (EMCV)
   2921..3295    +  CDS            BleoR: antibiotic-binding protein; Sh ble from Streptoalloteichus hindustanus; confers resistance to bleomycin, phleomycin, and Zeocin™
   3299..3355    +  CDS            ble (fragment): BLE_KLEPN - Experimental evidence at protein level: Swiss-Prot protein existence level 1. Binding protein with a strong affinity to the bleomycin family of antibiotics. Binds to CL990; an antimitotic-antibiotic compound. From Klebsiella pneumoniae.
   3404..3473    +  CDS            env (fragment): murine leukemia virus gPr80 envelope polyprotein precursor; env; proteolytically cleaved into gp70SU and p15TM subunits
   3515..3940    +  LTR            3' LTR (ΔU3): self-inactivating 3' long terminal repeat (LTR) from Moloney murine leukemia virus
   4009..4049    +  CDS            rop (fragment): Rop protein, which maintains plasmids at low copy number; rop
   4151..4189    +  misc_feature   bom (fragment): basis of mobility region from pBR322
   4206..4535    +  promoter       SV40 promoter: SV40 enhancer and early promoter
   4541..4642    +  misc_feature   bom (fragment): basis of mobility region from pBR322
   4828..5416    -  rep_origin     ori: high-copy-number ColE1/pMB1/pBR322/pUC origin of replication
   5587..6447    -  CDS            AmpR: β-lactamase; bla; confers resistance to ampicillin, carbenicillin, and related antibiotics
   6448..6552    -  promoter       AmpR promoter: bla
   6738..308     +  enhancer       CMV enhancer (across the origin): human cytomegalovirus immediate early enhancer
>Addgene plasmid #22801 | pQCXIZ (w298-1) | depositor full sequence | sequence record 10441 | Author sequence
TCCGCGTTACATAACTTACGGTAAATGGCCCGCCTGGCTGACCGCCCAACGACCCCCGCCCATTGACGTC
AATAATGACGTATGTTCCCATAGTAACGCCAATAGGGACTTTCCATTGACGTCAATGGGTGGAGTATTTA
CGGTAAACTGCCCACTTGGCAGTACATCAAGTGTATCATATGCCAAGTACGCCCCCTATTGACGTCAATG
ACGGTAAATGGCCCGCCTGGCATTATGCCCAGTACATGACCTTATGGGACTTTCCTACTTGGCAGTACAT
CTACGTATTAGTCATCGCTATTACCATGGTGATGCGGTTTTGGCAGTACATCAATGGGCGTGGATAGCGG
TTTGACTCACGGGGATTTCCAAGTCTCCACCCCATTGACGTCAATGGGAGTTTGTTTTGGCACCAAAATC
AACGGGACTTTCCAAAATGTCGTAACAACTCCGCCCCATTGACGCAAATGGGCGGTAGGCGTGTACGGTG
GGAGGTCTATATAAGCAGAGCTCAATAAAAGAGCCCACAACCCCTCACTCGGCGCGCCAGTCTTCCGATA
GACTGCGTCGCCCGGGTACCCGTATTCCCAATAAAGCCTCTTGCTGTTTGCATCCGAATCGTGGTCTCGC
TGTTCCTTGGGAGGGTCTCCTCTGAGTGATTGACTACCCACGACGGGGGTCTTTCATTTGGGGGCTCGTC
CGGGATTTGGAGACCCCTGCCCAGGGACCACCGACCCACCACCGGGAGGTAAGCTGGCCAGCAACTTATC
TGTGTCTGTCCGATTGTCTAGTGTCTATGTTTGATGTTATGCGCCTGCGTCTGTACTAGTTAGCTAACTA
GCTCTGTATCTGGCGGACCCGTGGTGGAACTGACGAGTTCTGAACACCCGGCCGCAACCCTGGGAGACGT
CCCAGGGACTTTGGGGGCCGTTTTTGTGGCCCGACCTGAGGAAGGGAGTCGATGTGGAATCCGACCCCGT
CAGGATATGTGGTTCTGGTAGGAGACGAGAACCTAAAACAGTTCCCGCCTCCGTCTGAATTTTTGCTTTC
GGTTTGGAACCGAAGCCGCGCGTCTTGTCTGCTGCAGCGCTGCAGCATCGTTCTGTGTTGTCTCTGTCTG
ACTGTGTTTCTGTATTTGTCTGAAAATTAGGGCCAGACTGTTACCACTCCCTTAAGTTTGACCTTAGGTC
ACTGGAAAGATGTCGAGCGGATCGCTCACAACCAGTCGGTAGATGTCAAGAAGAGACGTTGGGTTACCTT
CTGCTCTGCAGAATGGCCAACCTTTAACGTCGGATGGCCGCGAGACGGCACCTTTAACCGAGACCTCATC
ACCCAGGTTAAGATCAAGGTCTTTTCACCTGGCCCGCATGGACACCCAGACCAGGTCCCCTACATCGTGA
CCTGGGAAGCCTTGGCTTTTGACCCCCCTCCCTGGGTCAAGCCCTTTGTACACCCTAAGCCTCCGCCTCC
TCTTCCTCCATCCGCCCCGTCTCTCCCCCTTGAACCTCCTCGTTCGACCCCGCCTCGATCCTCCCTTTAT
CCAGCCCTCACTCCTTCTCTAGGCGCCGGAATTGAAGATCTGGGGGATCGATCCTCTAGAGTCCGTTACA
TAACTTACGGTAAATGGCCCGCCTGGCTGACCGCCCAACGACCCCCGCCCATTGACGTCAATAATGACGT
ATGTTCCCATAGTAACGCCAATAGGGACTTTCCATTGACGTCAATGGGTGGAGTATTTACGGTAAACTGC
CCACTTGGCAGTACATCAAGTGTATCATATGCCAAGTACGCCCCCTATTGACGTCAATGACGGTAAATGG
CCCGCCTGGCATTATGCCCAGTACATGACCTTATGGGACTTTCCTACTTGGCAGTACATCTACGTATTAG
TCATCGCTATTACCATGGTGATGCGGTTTTGGCAGTACATCAATGGGCGTGAATAGCGGTTTGACTCACG
GGGATTTCCAAGTCTCCACCCCATTGACGTCAATGGGAGTTTGTTTTGGCACCAAAATCAACGGGACTTT
CCAAAATGTCGTAACAACTCCGCCCCATTGACGCAAATGGGCGGTAGGCGTGTACGGTGGGAGGTCTATA
TAAGCAGAGCTCGTTTAGTGAACCGTCAGATCGCCTGGAGACGCCATCCACGCTGTTTTGACCTCCATAG
AAGACACCGGGACCGATCCAGCCTCCGCGGCCGGGAACGGTGCATTGGAACGCTGCAGGAATTGATCCGC
GGCCGCACCGGTAGGCCTCGTACGCTTAATTAACGGATCCGGAATTCCGCCCCTCTCCCTCCCCCCCCCC
TAACGTTACTGGCCGAAGCCGCTTGGAATAAGGCCGGTGTGCGTTTGTCTATATGTTATTTTCCACCATA
TTGCCGTCTTTTGGCAATGTGAGGGCCCGGAAACCTGGCCCTGTCTTCTTGACGAGCATTCCTAGGGGTC
TTTCCCCTCTCGCCAAAGGAATGCAAGGTCTGTTGAATGTCGTGAAGGAAGCAGTTCCTCTGGAAGCTTC
TTGAAGACAAACAACGTCTGTAGCGACCCTTTGCAGGCAGCGGAACCCCCCACCTGGCGACAGGTGCCTC
TGCGGCCAAAAGCCACGTGTATAAGATACACCTGCAAAGGCGGCACAACCCCAGTGCCACGTTGTGAGTT
GGATAGTTGTGGAAAGAGTCAAATGGCTCTCCTCAAGCGTATTCAACAAGGGGCTGAAGGATGCCCAGAA
GGTACCCCATTGTATGGGATCTGATCTGGGGCCTCGGTGCACATGCTTTACATGTGTTTAGTCGAGGTTA
AAAAACGTCTAGGCCCCCCGAACCACGGGGACGTGGTTTTCCTTTGAAAAACACGATGATAAGCTTGCCA
CGGGGACGTGGTTTTCCTTTGAAAAACACGATGATAAGCTTGCCACAACCATGGCCAAGTTGACCAGTGC
CGTTCCGGTGCTCACCGCGCGCGACGTCGCCGGAGCGGTCGAGTTCTGGACCGACCGGCTCGGGTTCTCC
CGGGACTTCGTGGAGGACGACTTCGCCGGTGTGGTCCGGGACGACGTGACCCTGTTCATCAGCGCGGTCC
AGGACCAGGTGGTGCCGGACAACACCCTGGCCTGGGTGTGGGTGCGCGGCCTGGACGAGCTGTACGCCGA
GTGGTCGGAGGTCGTGTCCACGAACTTCCGGGACGCCTCCGGGCCGGCCATGACCGAGATCGGCGAGCAG
CCGTGGGGGCGGGAGTTCGCCCTGCGCGACCCGGCCGGCAACTGCGTGCACTTCGTGGCCGAGGAGCAGG
ACTGACACGACCCGGACGGGACGCTCCTGCGCCTGATACAGAACGAATTGCTTGCAGGCATCTCATGAGT
GTGTCTTCCCGTTTTCCGCCTGAGGTCACTGCGTGGATGGAGCATCAGTGGTCCAGGCTCTAGTTTTGAC
TCAACAATATCACCAGCTGAAGCCTATAGAGTACGAGCCATAGATAAAATAAAAGATTTTATTTAGTCTC
CAGAAAAAGGGGGGAATGAAAGACCCCACCTGTAGGTTTGGCAAGCTAGCTTAAGTAACGCCATTTTGCA
AGGCATGGAAAAATACATAACTGAGAATAGAGAAGTTCAGATCAAGGTCAGGAACAGATGGAACAGGGTC
GACCCTAGAGAACCATCAGATGTTTCCAGGGTGCCCCAAGGACCTGAAATGACCCTGTGCCTTATTTGAA
CTAACCAATCAGTTCGCTTCTCGCTTCTGTTCGCGCGCTTCTGCTCCCCGAGCTCAATAAAAGAGCCCAC
AACCCCTCACTCGGGGCGCCAGTCCTCCGATTGACTGAGTCGCCCGGGTACCCGTGTATCCAATAAACCC
TCTTGCAGTTGCATCCGACTTGTGGTCTCGCTGTTCCTTGGGAGGGTCTCCTCTGAGTGATTGACTACCC
GTCAGCGGGGGTCTTTCATTTGGGGGCTCGTCCGGGATCGGGAGACCCCTGCCCAGGGACCACCGACCCA
CCACCGGGAGGTAAGCTGGCTGCCTCGCGCGTTTCGGTGATGACGGTGAAAACCTCTGACACATGCAGCT
CCCGGAGACGGTCACAGCTTGTCTGTAAGCGGATGCCGGGAGCAGACAAGCCCGTCAGGGCGCGTCAGCG
GGTGTTGGCGGGTGTCGGGGCGCAGCCATGACCCAGTCACGTAGCGATAGCGGAGTGTAGATCCGGCTGT
GGAATGTGTGTCAGTTAGGGTGTGGAAAGTCCCCAGGCTCCCCAGCAGGCAGAAGTATGCAAAGCATGCA
TCTCAATTAGTCAGCAACCAGGTGTGGAAAGTCCCCAGGCTCCCCAGCAGGCAGAAGTATGCAAAGCATG
CATCTCAATTAGTCAGCAACCATAGTCCCGCCCCTAACTCCGCCCATCCCGCCCCTAACTCCGCCCAGTT
CCGCCCATTCTCCGCCCCATGGCTGACTAATTTTTTTTATTTATGCAGAGGCCGAGGCCGCCTCGGCCTC
TGAGCTATTCCAGAAGTAGTGAGGAGGCTTTTTTGGAGGCCTAGGCTTTTGCAAAAAGCTTACTGGCTTA
ACTATGCGGCATCAGAGCAGATTGTACTGAGAGTGCACCATATGCGGTGTGAAATACCGCACAGATGCGT
AAGGAGAAAATACCGCATCAGGCGCTCTTCCGCTTCCTCGCTCACTGACTCGCTGCGCTCGGTCGTTCGG
CTGCGGCGAGCGGTATCAGCTCACTCAAAGGCGGTAATACGGTTATCCACAGAATCAGGGGATAACGCAG
GAAAGAACATGTGAGCAAAAGGCCAGCAAAAGGCCAGGAACCGTAAAAAGGCCGCGTTGCTGGCGTTTTT
CCATAGGCTCCGCCCCCCTGACGAGCATCACAAAAATCGACGCTCAAGTCAGAGGTGGCGAAACCCGACA
GGACTATAAAGATACCAGGCGTTTCCCCCTGGAAGCTCCCTCGTGCGCTCTCCTGTTCCGACCCTGCCGC
TTACCGGATACCTGTCCGCCTTTCTCCCTTCGGGAAGCGTGGCGCTTTCTCATAGCTCACGCTGTAGGTA
TCTCAGTTCGGTGTAGGTCGTTCGCTCCAAGCTGGGCTGTGTGCACGAACCCCCCGTTCAGCCCGACCGC
TGCGCCTTATCCGGTAACTATCGTCTTGAGTCCAACCCGGTAAGACACGACTTATCGCCACTGGCAGCAG
CCACTGGTAACAGGATTAGCAGAGCGAGGTATGTAGGCGGTGCTACAGAGTTCTTGAAGTGGTGGCCTAA
CTACGGCTACACTAGAAGGACAGTATTTGGTATCTGCGCTCTGCTGAAGCCAGTTACCTTCGGAAAAAGA
GTTGGTAGCTCTTGATCCGGCAAACAAACCACCGCTGGTAGCGGTGGTTTTTTTGTTTGCAAGCAGCAGA
TTACGCGCAGAAAAAAAGGATCTCAAGAAGATCCTTTGATCTTTTCTACGGGGTCTGACGCTCAGTGGAA
CGAAAACTCACGTTAAGGGATTTTGGTCATGAGATTATCAAAAAGGATCTTCACCTAGATCCTTTTAAAT
TAAAAATGAAGTTTTAAATCAATCTAAAGTATATATGAGTAAACTTGGTCTGACAGTTACCAATGCTTAA
TCAGTGAGGCACCTATCTCAGCGATCTGTCTATTTCGTTCATCCATAGTTGCCTGACTCCCCGTCGTGTA
GATAACTACGATACGGGAGGGCTTACCATCTGGCCCCAGTGCTGCAATGATACCGCGAGACCCACGCTCA
CCGGCTCCAGATTTATCAGCAATAAACCAGCCAGCCGGAAGGGCCGAGCGCAGAAGTGGTCCTGCAACTT
TATCCGCCTCCATCCAGTCTATTAATTGTTGCCGGGAAGCTAGAGTAAGTAGTTCGCCAGTTAATAGTTT
GCGCAACGTTGTTGCCATTGCTGCAGGCATCGTGGTGTCACGCTCGTCGTTTGGTATGGCTTCATTCAGC
TCCGGTTCCCAACGATCAAGGCGAGTTACATGATCCCCCATGTTGTGCAAAAAAGCGGTTAGCTCCTTCG
GTCCTCCGATCGTTGTCAGAAGTAAGTTGGCCGCAGTGTTATCACTCATGGTTATGGCAGCACTGCATAA
TTCTCTTACTGTCATGCCATCCGTAAGATGCTTTTCTGTGACTGGTGAGTACTCAACCAAGTCATTCTGA
GAATAGTGTATGCGGCGACCGAGTTGCTCTTGCCCGGCGTCAACACGGGATAATACCGCGCCACATAGCA
GAACTTTAAAAGTGCTCATCATTGGAAAACGTTCTTCGGGGCGAAAACTCTCAAGGATCTTACCGCTGTT
GAGATCCAGTTCGATGTAACCCACTCGTGCACCCAACTGATCTTCAGCATCTTTTACTTTCACCAGCGTT
TCTGGGTGAGCAAAAACAGGAAGGCAAAATGCCGCAAAAAAGGGAATAAGGGCGACACGGAAATGTTGAA
TACTCATACTCTTCCTTTTTCAATATTATTGAAGCATTTATCAGGGTTATTGTCTCATGAGCGGATACAT
ATTTGAATGTATTTAGAAAAATAAACAAATAGGGGTTCCGCGCACATTTCCCCGAAAAGTGCCACCTGAC
GTCTAAGAAACCATTATTATCATGACATTAACCTATAAAAATAGGCGTATCACGAGGCCCTTTCGTCTTC
AAGAATTAGCTTGGCCATTGCATACGTTGTATCCATATCATAATATGTACATTTATATTGGCTCATGTCC
AACATTACCGCCATGTTGACATTGATTATTGACTAGTTATTAATAGTAATCAATTACGGGGTCATTAGTT
CATAGCCCATATATGGAGT
