>Addgene plasmid #22801 | pQCXIZ (w298-1) | addgene partial sequence | sequence record 28719 | 22801 with CMV-F
NGTATTTCATTTGNNGGCTCGTCCGGGATTTGGAGACCCCTGCCCAGGGACCACCGACCCACCACCGGGA
GGTAAGCTGGCCAGCAACTTATCTGTGTCTGTCCGATTGTCTAGTGTCTATGTTTGATGTTATGCGCCTG
CGTCTGTACTAGTTAGCTAACTAGCTCTGTATCTGGCGGACCCGTGGTGGAACTGACGAGTTCTGAACAC
CCGGCCGCAACCCTGGGAGACGTCCCAGGGACTTTGGGGGCCGTTTTTGTGGCCCGACCTGAGGAAGGGA
GTCGATGTGGAATCCGACCCCGTCAGGATATGTGGTTCTGGTAGGAGACGAGAACCTAAAACAGTTCCCG
CCTCCGTCTGAATTTTTGCTTTCGGTTTGGAACCGAAGCCGCGCGTCTTGTCTGCTGCAGCGCTGCAGCA
TCGTTCTGTGTTGTCTCTGTCTGACTGTGTTTCTGTATTTGTCTGAAAATTAGGGCCAGACTGTTACCAC
TCCCTTAAGTTTGACCTTAGGTCACTGGAAAGATGTCGAGCGGATCGCTCACAACCAGTCGGTAGATGTC
ATNAAGAGACGTTGGGTTACCTTCTGCTCTGCAAA
